>Addgene plasmid #118619 | pLenti-PGK-Neo-PIP-NLS-mVenus | addgene full sequence | sequence record 244915 | Addgene NGS Result
CATGTTCTTTCCTGCGTTATCCCCTGATTCTGTGGATAACCGTATTACCGCCTTTGAGTGAGCTGATACC
GCTCGCCGCAGCCGAACGACCGAGCGCAGCGAGTCAGTGAGCGAGGAAGCGGAAGAGCGCCCAATACGCA
AACCGCCTCTCCCCGCGCGTTGGCCGATTCATTAATGCAGCTGGCACGACAGGTTTCCCGACTGGAAAGC
GGGCAGTGAGCGCAACGCAATTAATGTGAGTTAGCTCACTCATTAGGCACCCCAGGCTTTACACTTTATG
CTTCCGGCTCGTATGTTGTGTGGAATTGTGAGCGGATAACAATTTCACACAGGAAACAGCTATGACCATG
ATTACGCCAAGCGCGCAATTAACCCTCACTAAAGGGAACAAAAGCTGGAGCTGCAAGCTTAATGTAGTCT
TATGCAATACTCTTGTAGTCTTGCAACATGGTAACGATGAGTTAGCAACATGCCTTACAAGGAGAGAAAA
AGCACCGTGCATGCCGATTGGTGGAAGTAAGGTGGTACGATCGTGCCTTATTAGGAAGGCAACAGACGGG
TCTGACATGGATTGGACGAACCACTGAATTGCCGCATTGCAGAGATATTGTATTTAAGTGCCTAGCTCGA
TACATAAACGGGTCTCTCTGGTTAGACCAGATCTGAGCCTGGGAGCTCTCTGGCTAACTAGGGAACCCAC
TGCTTAAGCCTCAATAAAGCTTGCCTTGAGTGCTTCAAGTAGTGTGTGCCCGTCTGTTGTGTGACTCTGG
TAACTAGAGATCCCTCAGACCCTTTTAGTCAGTGTGGAAAATCTCTAGCAGTGGCGCCCGAACAGGGACT
TGAAAGCGAAAGGGAAACCAGAGGAGCTCTCTCGACGCAGGACTCGGCTTGCTGAAGCGCGCACGGCAAG
AGGCGAGGGGCGGCGACTGGTGAGTACGCCAAAAATTTTGACTAGCGGAGGCTAGAAGGAGAGAGATGGG
TGCGAGAGCGTCAGTATTAAGCGGGGGAGAATTAGATCGCGATGGGAAAAAATTCGGTTAAGGCCAGGGG
GAAAGAAAAAATATAAATTAAAACATATAGTATGGGCAAGCAGGGAGCTAGAACGATTCGCAGTTAATCC
TGGCCTGTTAGAAACATCAGAAGGCTGTAGACAAATACTGGGACAGCTACAACCATCCCTTCAGACAGGA
TCAGAAGAACTTAGATCATTATATAATACAGTAGCAACCCTCTATTGTGTGCATCAAAGGATAGAGATAA
AAGACACCAAGGAAGCTTTAGACAAGATAGAGGAAGAGCAAAACAAAAGTAAGACCACCGCACAGCAAGC
GGCCGCTGATCTTCAGACCTGGAGGAGGAGATATGAGGGACAATTGGAGAAGTGAATTATATAAATATAA
AGTAGTAAAAATTGAACCATTAGGAGTAGCACCCACCAAGGCAAAGAGAAGAGTGGTGCAGAGAGAAAAA
AGAGCAGTGGGAATAGGAGCTTTGTTCCTTGGGTTCTTGGGAGCAGCAGGAAGCACTATGGGCGCAGCGT
CAATGACGCTGACGGTACAGGCCAGACAATTATTGTCTGGTATAGTGCAGCAGCAGAACAATTTGCTGAG
GGCTATTGAGGCGCAACAGCATCTGTTGCAACTCACAGTCTGGGGCATCAAGCAGCTCCAGGCAAGAATC
CTGGCTGTGGAAAGATACCTAAAGGATCAACAGCTCCTGGGGATTTGGGGTTGCTCTGGAAAACTCATTT
GCACCACTGCTGTGCCTTGGAATGCTAGTTGGAGTAATAAATCTCTGGAACAGATTTGGAATCACACGAC
CTGGATGGAGTGGGACAGAGAAATTAACAATTACACAAGCTTAATACACTCCTTAATTGAAGAATCGCAA
AACCAGCAAGAAAAGAATGAACAAGAATTATTGGAATTAGATAAATGGGCAAGTTTGTGGAATTGGTTTA
ACATAACAAATTGGCTGTGGTATATAAAATTATTCATAATGATAGTAGGAGGCTTGGTAGGTTTAAGAAT
AGTTTTTGCTGTACTTTCTATAGTGAATAGAGTTAGGCAGGGATATTCACCATTATCGTTTCAGACCCAC
CTCCCAACCCCGAGGGGACCCGACAGGCCCGAAGGAATAGAAGAAGAAGGTGGAGAGAGAGACAGAGACA
GATCCATTCGATTAGTGAACGGATCTCGACGGTATCGGTTAACTTTTAAAAGAAAAGGGGGGATTGGGGG
GTACAGTGCAGGGGAAAGAATAGTAGACATAATAGCAACAGACATACAAACTAAAGAATTACAAAAACAA
ATTACAAAAATTCAAAATTTTATCGATCACGAGACTAGCCTCGAGAAGCTTGATATCGAATTCCACGGGG
TTGGGGTTGCGCCTTTTCCAAGGCAGCCCTGGGTTTGCGCAGGGACGCGGCTGCTCTGGGCGTGGTTCCG
GGAAACGCAGCGGCGCCGACCCTGGGTCTCGCACATTCTTCACGTCCGTTCGCAGCGTCACCCGGATCTT
CGCCGCTACCCTTGTGGGCCCCCCGGCGACGCTTCCTGCTCCGCCCCTAAGTCGGGAAGGTTCCTTGCGG
TTCGCGGCGTGCCGGACGTGACAAACGGAAGCCGCACGTCTCACTAGTACCCTCGCAGACGGACAGCGCC
AGGGAGCAATGGCAGCGCGCCGACCGCGATGGGCTGTGGCCAATAGCGGCTGCTCAGCAGGGCGCGCCGA
GAGCAGCGGCCGGGAAGGGGCGGTGCGGGAGGCGGGGTGTGGGGCGGTAGTGTGGGCCCTGTTCCTGCCC
GCGCGGTGTTCCGCATTCTGCAAGCCTCCGGAGCGCACGTCGGCAGTCGGCTCCCTCGTTGACCGAATCA
CCGACCTCTCTCCCCAGGGGGATCCACCGGTTCGTCGACTAGTCCAGTGTGGTGGAATTCTGCAGATATC
AACAAGTTTGTACAAAAAAGCAGGCTTCGAATTCATGGAGCAGCGCCGCGTCACCGACTTCTTCGCGCGC
CGCCGCCCCGGGCCCCGGACACGTGGCCCAAAAAAGAAGAGAAAGGTAGGAGCTCAATACCCATACGATG
TTCCTGACTATGCGGGCTATCCCTATGACGTCCCGGACTATGCAACTAGTATGGTGAGCAAGGGCGAGGA
GCTGTTCACCGGGGTGGTGCCCATCCTGGTCGAGCTGGACGGCGACGTAAACGGCCACAAGTTCAGCGTG
TCCGGCGAGGGCGAGGGCGATGCCACCTACGGCAAGCTGACCCTGAAGCTGATCTGCACCACCGGCAAGC
TGCCCGTGCCCTGGCCCACCCTCGTGACCACCCTGGGCTACGGCCTGCAGTGCTTCGCCCGCTACCCCGA
CCACATGAAGCAGCACGACTTCTTCAAGTCCGCCATGCCCGAAGGCTACGTCCAGGAGCGCACCATCTTC
TTCAAGGACGACGGCAACTACAAGACCCGCGCCGAGGTGAAGTTCGAGGGCGACACCCTGGTGAACCGCA
TCGAGCTGAAGGGCATCGACTTCAAGGAGGACGGCAACATCCTGGGGCACAAGCTGGAGTACAACTACAA
CAGCCACAACGTCTATATCACCGCCGACAAGCAGAAGAACGGCATCAAGGCCAACTTCAAGATCCGCCAC
AACATCGAGGACGGCGGCGTGCAGCTCGCCGACCACTACCAGCAGAACACCCCCATCGGCGACGGCCCCG
TGCTGCTGCCCGACAACCACTACCTGAGCTACCAGTCCGCCCTGAGCAAAGACCCCAACGAGAAGCGCGA
TCACATGGTCCTGCTGGAGTTCGTGACCGCCGCCGGGATCACTCTCGGCATGGACGAGCTGTACCTCGAG
TAAATATCTAGACCCAGCTTTCTTGTACAAATAAGAATTCTACCCAGCTTTCTTGTACAAAGTGGTTGAT
ATCCAGCACAGTGGCGGCCGCTCGACAATCAACCTCTGGATTACAAAATTTGTGAAAGATTGACTGGTAT
TCTTAACTATGTTGCTCCTTTTACGCTATGTGGATACGCTGCTTTAATGCCTTTGTATCATGCTATTGCT
TCCCGTATGGCTTTCATTTTCTCCTCCTTGTATAAATCCTGGTTGCTGTCTCTTTATGAGGAGTTGTGGC
CCGTTGTCAGGCAACGTGGCGTGGTGTGCACTGTGTTTGCTGACGCAACCCCCACTGGTTGGGGCATTGC
CACCACCTGTCAGCTCCTTTCCGGGACTTTCGCTTTCCCCCTCCCTATTGCCACGGCGGAACTCATCGCC
GCCTGCCTTGCCCGCTGCTGGACAGGGGCTCGGCTGTTGGGCACTGACAATTCCGTGGTGTTGTCGGGGA
AGCTGACGTCCTTTCCATGGCTGCTCGCCTGTGTTGCCACCTGGATTCTGCGCGGGACGTCCTTCTGCTA
CGTCCCTTCGGCCCTCAATCCAGCGGACCTTCCTTCCCGCGGCCTGCTGCCGGCTCTGCGGCCTCTTCCG
CGTCTTCGCCTTCGCCCTCAGACGAGTCGGATCTCCCTTTGGGCCGCCTCCCCGCCTGGAATTCTGCAGA
TATCCGGACTAGTGATCTAATTCTACCGGGTAGGGGAGGCGCTTTTCCCAAGGCAGTCTGGAGCATGCGC
TTTAGCAGCCCCGCTGGGCACTTGGCGCTACACAAGTGGCCTCTGGCCTCGCACACATTCCACATCCACC
GGTAGGCGCCAACCGGCTCCGTTCTTTGGTGGCCCCTTCGCGCCACCTTCTACTCCTCCCCTAGTCAGGA
AGTTCCCCCCCGCCCCGCAGCTCGCGTCGTGCAGGACGTGACAAATGGAAGTAGCACGTCTCACTAGTCT
CGTGCAGATGGACAGCACCGCTGAGCAATGGAAGCGGGTAGGCCTTTGGGGCAGCGGCCAATAGCAGCTT
TGCTCCTTCGCTTTCTGGGCTCAGAGGCTGGGAAGGGGTGGGTCCGGGGGCGGGCTCAGGGGCGGGCTCA
GGGGCGGGGCGGGCGCCCGAAGGTCCTCCGGAGGCCCGGCATTCTGCACGCTTCAAAAGCGCACGTCTGC
CGCGCTGTTCTCCTCTTCCTCATCTCCGGGCCTTTCGACCTGCAGCCAATATGGGATCGGCCATTGAACA
AGATGGATTGCACGCAGGTTCTCCGGCCGCTTGGGTGGAGAGGCTATTCGGCTATGACTGGGCACAACAG
ACAATCGGCTGCTCTGATGCCGCCGTGTTCCGGCTGTCAGCGCAGGGGCGCCCGGTTCTTTTTGTCAAGA
CCGACCTGTCCGGTGCCCTGAATGAACTGCAGGACGAGGCAGCGCGGCTATCGTGGCTGGCCACGACGGG
CGTTCCTTGCGCAGCTGTGCTCGACGTTGTCACTGAAGCGGGAAGGGACTGGCTGCTATTGGGCGAAGTG
CCGGGGCAGGATCTCCTGTCATCTCACCTTGCTCCTGCCGAGAAAGTATCCATCATGGCTGATGCAATGC
GGCGGCTGCATACGCTTGATCCGGCTACCTGCCCATTCGACCACCAAGCGAAACATCGCATCGAGCGAGC
ACGTACTCGGATGGAAGCCGGTCTTGTCGATCAGGATGATCTGGACGAAGAGCATCAGGGGCTCGCGCCA
GCCGAACTGTTCGCCAGGCTCAAGGCGCGCATGCCCGACGGCGAGGATCTCGTCGTGACCCATGGCGATG
CCTGCTTGCCGAATATCATGGTGGAAAATGGCCGCTTTTCTGGATTCATCGACTGTGGCCGGCTGGGTGT
GGCGGACCGCTATCAGGACATAGCGTTGGCTACCCGTGATATTGCTGAAGAGCTTGGCGGCGAATGGGCT
GACCGCTTCCTCGTGCTTTACGGTATCGCCGCTCCCGATTCGCAGCGCATCGCCTTCTATCGCCTTCTTG
ACGAGTTCTTCTGAGGGGATCCGTCGAGGGCCCGGTACCTTTAAGACCAATGACTTACAAGGCAGCTGTA
GATCTTAGCCACTTTTTAAAAGAAAAGGGGGGACTGGAAGGGCTAGCTCACTCCCAACGAAGACAAGATC
TGCTTTTTGCTTGTACTGGGTCTCTCTGGTTAGACCAGATCTGAGCCTGGGAGCTCTCTGGCTAACTAGG
GAACCCACTGCTTAAGCCTCAATAAAGCTTGCCTTGAGTGCTTCAAGTAGTGTGTGCCCGTCTGTTGTGT
GACTCTGGTAACTAGAGATCCCTCAGACCCTTTTAGTCAGTGTGGAAAATCTCTAGCAGTAGTAGTTCAT
GTCATCTTATTATTCAGTATTTATAACTTGCAAAGAAATGAATATCAGAGAGTGAGAGGAACTTGTTTAT
TGCAGCTTATAATGGTTACAAATAAAGCAATAGCATCACAAATTTCACAAATAAAGCATTTTTTTCACTG
CATTCTAGTTGTGGTTTGTCCAAACTCATCAATGTATCTTATCATGTCTGGCTCTAGCTATCCCGCCCCT
AACTCCGCCCATCCCGCCCCTAACTCCGCCCAGTTCCGCCCATTCTCCGCCCCATGGCTGACTAATTTTT
TTTATTTATGCAGAGGCCGAGGCCGCCTCGGCCTCTGAGCTATTCCAGAAGTAGTGAGGAGGCTTTTTTG
GAGGCCTAGGGACGTACCCAATTCGCCCTATAGTGAGTCGTATTACGCGCGCTCACTGGCCGTCGTTTTA
CAACGTCGTGACTGGGAAAACCCTGGCGTTACCCAACTTAATCGCCTTGCAGCACATCCCCCTTTCGCCA
GCTGGCGTAATAGCGAAGAGGCCCGCACCGATCGCCCTTCCCAACAGTTGCGCAGCCTGAATGGCGAATG
GG
[124 nt withheld, positions 6793-6916]
C
[91 nt withheld, positions 6918-7008]
A
[49 nt withheld, positions 7010-7058]
CCTTTGACGTTGGAGTCCACGTTCTTT
[37 nt withheld, positions 7086-7122]
ACCCTATCTCGGTCTATTCTTTTGATTTATAAGGGATTTTGCCGATTTCGGCCTATTGGTTAAAAAATGA
GCTGATTTAACAAAAATTTAACGCGAATTTTAACAAAATATTAACGCTTACAATTTAGGTGGCACTTTTC
GGGGAAATGTGCGCGGAACCCCTATTTGTTTATTTTTCTAAATACATTCAAATATGTATCCGCTCATGAG
ACAATAACCCTGATAAATGCTTCAATAATATTGAAAAAGGAAGAGTATGAGTATTCAACATTTCCGTGTC
GCCCTTATTCCCTTTTTTGCGGCATTTTGCCTTCCTGTTTTTGCTCACCCAGAAACGCTGGTGAAAGTAA
AAGATGCTGAAGATCAGTTGGGTGCACGAGTGGGTTACATCGAACTGGATCTCAACAGCGGTAAGATCCT
TGAGAGTTTTCGCCCCGAAGAACGTTTTCCAATGATGAGCACTTTTAAAGTTCTGCTATGTGGCGCGGTA
TTATCCCGTATTGACGCCGGGCAAGAGCAACTCGGTCGCCGCATACACTATTCTCAGAATGACTTGGTTG
AGTACTCACCAGTCACAGAAAAGCATCTTACGGATGGCATGACAGTAAGAGAATTATGCAGTGCTGCCAT
AACCATGAGTGATAACACTGCGGCCAACTTACTTCTGACAACGATCGGAGGACCGAAGGAGCTAACCGCT
TTTTTGCACAACATGGGGGATCATGTAACTCGCCTTGATCGTTGGGAACCGGAGCTGAATGAAGCCATAC
CAAACGACGAGCGTGACACCACGATGCCTGTAGCAATGGCAACAACGTTGCGCAAACTATTAACTGGCGA
ACTACTTACTCTAGCTTCCCGGCAACAATTAATAGACTGGATGGAGGCGGATAAAGTTGCAGGACCACTT
CTGCGCTCGGCCCTTCCGGCTGGCTGGTTTATTGCTGATAAATCTGGAGCCGGTGAGCGTGGGTCTCGCG
GTATCATTGCAGCACTGGGGCCAGATGGTAAGCCCTCCCGTATCGTAGTTATCTACACGACGGGGAGTCA
GGCAACTATGGATGAACGAAATAGACAGATCGCTGAGATAGGTGCCTCACTGATTAAGCATTGGTAACTG
TCAGACCAAGTTTACTCATATATACTTTAGATTGATTTAAAACTTCATTTTTAATTTAAAAGGATCTAGG
TGAAGATCCTTTTTGATAATCTCATGACCAAAATCCCTTAACGTGAGTTTTCGTTCCACTGAGCGTCAGA
CCCCGTAGAAAAGATCAAAGGATCTTCTTGAGATCCTTTTTTTCTGCGCGTAATCTGCTGCTTGCAAACA
AAAAAACCACCGCTACCAGCGGTGGTTTGTTTGCCGGATCAAGAGCTACCAACTCTTTTTCCGAAGGTAA
CTGGCTTCAGCAGAGCGCAGATACCAAATACTGTTCTTCTAGTGTAGCCGTAGTTAGGCCACCACTTCAA
GAACTCTGTAGCACCGCCTACATACCTCGCTCTGCTAATCCTGTTACCAGTGGCTGCTGCCAGTGGCGAT
AAGTCGTGTCTTACCGGGTTGGACTCAAGACGATAGTTACCGGATAAGGCGCAGCGGTCGGGCTGAACGG
GGGGTTCGTGCACACAGCCCAGCTTGGAGCGAACGACCTACACCGAACTGAGATACCTACAGCGTGAGCT
ATGAGAAAGCGCCACGCTTCCCGAAGGGAGAAAGGCGGACAGGTATCCGGTAAGCGGCAGGGTCGGAACA
GGAGAGCGCACGAGGGAGCTTCCAGGGGGAAACGCCTGGTATCTTTATAGTCCTGTCGGGTTTCGCCACC
TCTGACTTGAGCGTCGATTTTTGTGATGCTCGTCAGGGGGGCGGAGCCTATGGAAAAACGCCAGCAACGC
GGCCTTTTTACGGTTCCTGGCCTTTTGCTGGCCTTTTGCTCA
Features (pLannotate 1.2.2; 35 found; start..end, strand, type, name):
      1..125     +  rep_origin     RSF ori (fragment): Plasmids containing the RSF 1030 origin of replication can be propagated in E. coli cells that contain additional plasmids with compatible origins.
    127..219     +  CDS            lacI (fragment): lac repressor; lacI; The lac repressor binds to the lac operator to inhibit transcription in E. coli. This inhibition can be relieved by adding lactose or isopropyl-β-D-thiogalactopyranoside (IPTG).
    232..253     +  protein_bind   CAP binding site: CAP binding activates transcription in the presence of cAMP. E. coli catabolite activator protein
    268..298     +  promoter       lac promoter: promoter for the E. coli lac operon
    306..322     +  protein_bind   lac operator: The lac repressor binds to the lac operator to inhibit transcription in E. coli. This inhibition can be relieved by adding lactose or isopropyl-β-D-thiogalactopyranoside (IPTG). lac repressor encoded by lacI
    367..385     +  promoter       T3 promoter: promoter for bacteriophage T3 RNA polymerase
    413..639     +  promoter       RSV promoter: Rous sarcoma virus enhancer/promoter
    640..820     +  LTR            5' LTR (truncated): truncated 5' long terminal repeat (LTR) from HIV-1
    867..992     +  misc_feature   HIV-1 Ψ: packaging signal of human immunodeficiency virus type 1
    976..1339    +  CDS            HIV-1 gag (fragment): gag protein from human immunodeficiency virus 1; gag
   1485..1718    +  misc_feature   RRE: The Rev response element (RRE) of HIV-1 allows for Rev-dependent mRNA export from the nucleus to the cytoplasm.
   2095..2195    +  CDS            Rev (fragment): human immunodeficiency virus 1 (HIV-1) Rev protein; rev; enhances nuclear export of unspliced and incompletely spliced viral mRNAs
   2214..2331    +  misc_feature   cPPT/CTS: central polypurine tract and central termination sequence of HIV-1
   2351..2374    -  misc_feature   MCS (fragment): pBluescript multiple cloning site
   2377..2887    +  promoter       hPGK promoter: human phosphoglycerate kinase 1 promoter
   2942..2966    +  protein_bind   attB1: mutant version of attB; recombination site for the Gateway® BP reaction BP Clonase™
   2975..3046    +  CDS            CDT1 (fragment): CDT1_HUMAN - Experimental evidence at protein level: Swiss-Prot protein existence level 1. Required for both DNA replication and mitosis (PubMed:11125146, PubMed:22581055, PubMed:21856198, PubMed:14993212, PubMed:26842564). DNA replication licensing factor, required for pre- replication complex assembly. Cooperates with CDC6 and the origin recognition complex (ORC) during G1 phase of the cell cycle to promote the loading of the mini-chromosome maintenance (MCM) complex onto DNA to generate pre-replication complexes (pre-RC)(PubMed:14672932). Required also for mitosis by promoting stable kineto
   3038..3058    +  CDS            SV40 NLS: nuclear localization signal of SV40 (simian virus 40) large T antigen
   3068..3124    +  CDS            3xHA (fragment): three tandem HA epitope tags
   3131..3844    +  CDS            Venus: Venus is a basic (constitutively fluorescent) yellow fluorescent protein published in 2002, derived from Aequorea victoria. It is reported to be a rapidly-maturing weak dimer with moderate acid sensitivity.
   3862..3881    -  protein_bind   attB2 (fragment): mutant version of attB; recombination site for the Gateway® BP reaction BP Clonase™
   3892..3916    -  protein_bind   attB2: mutant version of attB; recombination site for the Gateway® BP reaction BP Clonase™
   3947..4535    +  misc_feature   WPRE: woodchuck hepatitis virus posttranscriptional regulatory element
   4578..5077    +  promoter       PGK promoter: mouse phosphoglycerate kinase 1 promoter
   5091..5894    +  CDS            NeoR/KanR: aminoglycoside phosphotransferase from Tn5; aph(3')-II (or nptII); confers resistance to neomycin, kanamycin, and G418 (Geneticin®)
   5915..6052    +  CDS            nef (fragment): NEF_HV1LA - Experimental evidence at protein level: Swiss-Prot protein existence level 1. Extracellular Nef protein targets CD4(+) T-lymphocytes for apoptosis by interacting with CXCR4 surface receptors. From Human immunodeficiency virus type 1 group M subtype B (isolate Lai) (HIV-1).
   6038..6218    +  LTR            5' LTR (truncated): truncated 5' long terminal repeat (LTR) from HIV-1
   6290..6411    +  polyA_signal   SV40 poly(A) signal: SV40 polyadenylation signal
   6451..6586    +  rep_origin     SV40 ori: SV40 origin of replication
   6607..6625    -  promoter       T7 promoter: promoter for bacteriophage T7 RNA polymerase
   6633..6788    +  CDS            lacZα (fragment): LacZα fragment of β-galactosidase; lacZ fragment
   6793..7221    +  rep_origin     f1 ori (sequence partly withheld): f1 bacteriophage origin of replication; arrow indicates direction of (+) strand synthesis
   7274..7378    +  promoter       AmpR promoter: bla
   7379..8239    +  CDS            AmpR: β-lactamase; bla; confers resistance to ampicillin, carbenicillin, and related antibiotics
   8410..8998    +  rep_origin     ori: high-copy-number ColE1/pMB1/pBR322/pUC origin of replication
