[The description below was written by a language model from this plasmid's Addgene catalogue record and pLannotate feature annotations shown in this document.]
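Description:
pLenti-PGK-Neo-PIP-NLS-mVenus is a roughly 9 kb HIV-1-based lentiviral expression plasmid built by Gateway recombination into the pLenti PGK Neo DEST backbone. It is propagated in E. coli through a high-copy ColE1/pUC-type origin with ampicillin resistance (β-lactamase), and it also carries an f1 origin and an SV40 origin. The viral portion has an RSV promoter fused to a truncated 5' LTR, which drives genomic RNA production in packaging cells. This is followed by the Ψ packaging signal with a partial gag sequence, the Rev response element for Rev-dependent nuclear export, and the cPPT/CTS element. A truncated LTR and an SV40 polyadenylation signal sit at the 3' end. This layout requires packaging functions to be supplied in trans.

Between the LTRs, the human PGK promoter drives a synthetic reporter flanked by attB1 and attB2 sites left from the Gateway reaction. The open reading frame begins with a short fragment of human CDT1, the "PIP" portion of the name, followed by an SV40 large T antigen nuclear localization signal. Next comes a sequence annotated as a partial HA epitope array, and then the yellow fluorescent protein mVenus at the C terminus. A WPRE downstream enhances transcript expression. A separate mouse PGK promoter drives the neomycin phosphotransferase gene, allowing G418 selection of transduced mammalian cells. The construct is intended for stable lentiviral expression of a nuclear fluorescent cell cycle marker. It is one component of the PIP-FUCCI system, which is used to delineate cell cycle phase transitions in living cells by imaging.
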