Addgene plasmid #118619: pLenti-PGK-Neo-PIP-NLS-mVenus
Purpose: Lentiviral expression of the cell cycle marker PIP-NLS-mVenus
Depositing lab: Jean Cook. Depositing organization: University of North Carolina at Chapel Hill. Publication: Accurate delineation of cell cycle phase transitions in living cells with PIP-FUCCI. Grant GD, Kedziora KM, Limas JC, Cook JG, Purvis JE. Cell Cycle. 2018;17(21-22):2496-2516. doi: 10.1080/15384101.2018.1547001. PubMed 30421640.
Backbone
  Vector backbone: pLenti PGK Neo DEST (w531-1)
  Backbone manufacturer: Eric Campeau
  Backbone size w/o insert (bp): 8000
  Total vector size (bp): 9048
  Vector type: Mammalian Expression, Lentiviral
  Selectable markers: Neomycin (select with G418)
Growth in bacteria
  Bacterial resistance: Ampicillin, 100 μg/mL
  Growth temperature: 37°C
  Growth strain: NEB Stable
  Copy number: Unknown
Gene/Insert
  Gene/Insert name: PIP-NLS-mVenus
  Species: Synthetic
  Insert size (bp): 870
  Promoter: hPGK
  Tag / fusion protein: mVenus (C terminal on insert)
  Cloning method: Gateway Cloning
  Sequencing primers: 5′ PGKforw
Terms and licenses: Academic/Nonprofit Terms; Industry Terms: Not Available to Industry
How to cite: pLenti-PGK-Neo-PIP-NLS-mVenus was a gift from Jean Cook (Addgene plasmid # 118619 ; http://n2t.net/addgene:118619 ; RRID:Addgene_118619)
